Addgene plasmid #51413: KAP3-FL
Purpose: expression of EGFP-tagged full length human KAP3B in mammalian cells
Depositing lab: Trina Schroer. Depositing organization: Johns Hopkins University and School of Medicine. Publication: Kinesin-2 is a motor for late endosomes and lysosomes. Brown CL, Maier KC, Stauber T, Ginkel LM, Wordeman L, Vernos I, Schroer TA. Traffic. 2005 Dec;6(12):1114-24. 10.1111/j.1600-0854.2005.00347.x PubMed 16262723.
Backbone
  Vector backbone: pEGFP-C3
  Backbone size w/o insert (bp): 4700
  Total vector size (bp): 7151
  Vector type: Mammalian Expression
  Selectable markers: Neomycin (select with G418)
Growth in bacteria
  Bacterial resistance: Kanamycin, 50 μg/mL
  Growth temperature: 37°C
  Growth strain: XL10 Gold
  Copy number: High Copy
Gene/Insert
  Gene/Insert name: Kinesin-associated protein 3 (alt name: KAP3B)
  Species: H. sapiens (human)
  Insert size (bp): 2451
  GenBank ID: NM_001204514
  Entrez Gene: KIFAP3 (a.k.a. FLA3, KAP-1, KAP-3, KAP3, SMAP, Smg-GDS, dJ190I16.1)
  Promoter: CMV
  Tag / fusion protein: EGFP (N terminal on backbone)
  Cloning method: Restriction Enzyme; 5′ cloning site XhoI (not destroyed); 3′ cloning site EcoRI (not destroyed)
  Sequencing primers: 5′ GATTATCTCGAGATGCAAGGGGAGGAC; 3′ CTAATAGAATTCTTATCAAGATCCATAG
Terms and licenses: Academic/Nonprofit Terms; Industry Terms: Not Available to Industry
How to cite: KAP3-FL was a gift from Trina Schroer (Addgene plasmid # 51413 ; http://n2t.net/addgene:51413 ; RRID:Addgene_51413)
