[The description below was written by a language model from this plasmid's Addgene catalogue record.]
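Description:
KAP3-FL is a mammalian expression plasmid built on the pEGFP-C3 backbone that produces full-length human kinesin-associated protein 3 (KAP3B isoform, gene KIFAP3) as a fusion with EGFP. The roughly 2.45 kb coding sequence was inserted by restriction cloning between the XhoI and EcoRI sites of the multiple cloning site, both of which remain intact, giving a total construct of about 7.15 kb. Because the C-series EGFP vectors place the cloning site downstream of the fluorescent protein, EGFP sits at the N terminus of KAP3. Transcription of the fusion is driven by the CMV promoter, a strong constitutive promoter in most mammalian cell lines.

The plasmid is maintained in E. coli as a high-copy plasmid under kanamycin selection. In mammalian cells the recorded selectable marker is neomycin resistance, allowing G418 selection of stable transfectants; in this backbone family a single resistance gene typically serves both purposes through dual bacterial and eukaryotic promoters. No feature table accompanies the record, so details such as the origin of replication and polyadenylation signals are not explicitly listed.

KAP3 is the non-motor accessory subunit of the heterotrimeric kinesin-2 motor, thought to link the motor subunits to cargo. The construct is intended for transient or stable expression of the fluorescently tagged full-length protein, allowing its localisation to be followed in cells by microscopy. The associated work concerns the role of kinesin-2 as a motor for late endosomes and lysosomes. The "FL" designation suggests that it serves as the full-length reference, though the record itself does not describe any related constructs.
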