>Addgene plasmid #51413 | KAP3-FL | depositor partial sequence | sequence record 78372 | human KAP3B
ATGCAAGGGGAGGACGCCAGATACCTCAAAAGGAAAGTTAAAGGAGGGAATATAGATGTACATCCATCAG
AAAAAGCACTCATTGTTCACTATGAAGTGGAAGCTACCATTCTTGGAGAAATGGGGGACCCCATGTTGGG
AGAACGAAAAGAATGTCAAAAAATCATTCGACTTAAGAGTCTCAATGCCAACACAGATATAACTTCCCTG
GCAAGGAAGGTGGTTGAAGAATGTAAACTCATTCATCCTTCAAAACTAAATGAGGTAGAACAGCTGTTGT
ACTATCTACAGAACCGCCGTGATTCATTGTCAGGAAAAGAGAAAAAAGAAAAATCAAGCAAGCCTAAAGA
TCCACCTCCTTTTGAAGGAATGGAGATTGATGAAGTTGCTAACATTAATGACATGGATGAATATATTGAG
TTATTATATGAAGATATTCCTGACAAAGTTCGGGGTTCTGCTTTGATCCTGCAGCTTGCTCGAAATCCTG
ATAACTTGGAAGAACTACTATTGAATGAAACTGCCCTTGGTGCATTAGCAAGGGTCCTGAGAGAAGACTG
GAAGCAAAGTGTCGAGTTAGCTACAAACATAATTTACATCTTTTTTTGTTTCTCCAGCTTTTCTCAATTT
CATGGACTTATTACTCACTATAAAATTGGAGCTCTGTGTATGAATATTATTGATCATGAGTTAAAAAGAC
ATGAGCTTTGGCAAGAAGAACTCTCAAAGAAGAAGAAAGCTGTTGATGAAGACCCTGAAAACCAAACCTT
GAGAAAGGATTATGAAAAAACCTTTAAAAAGTACCAGGGGCTTGTGGTAAAACAGGAACAGCTATTACGA
GTTGCTCTTTATTTGCTTCTGAATCTTGCTGAGGATACTCGTACCGAACTGAAAATGAGGAACAAGAACA
TAGTTCACATGTTGGTGAAAGCCCTTGATCGGGACAATTTTGAGCTGCTAATTTTAGTTGTGTCATTCTT
GAAGAAACTCAGCATTTTTATGGAGAATAAAAATGATATGGTGGAAATGGATATTGTTGAAAAACTGGTG
AAAATGATACCTTGTGAGCATGAAGACCTGCTGAATATCACCCTCCGACTTTTACTAAACCTATCCTTTG
ACACAGGACTGAGGAATAAGATGGTACAAGTTGGACTGCTTCCCAAGCTCACTGCACTCCTAGGCAATGA
CAACTACAAACAAATAGCAATGTGTGTTCTTTACCACATAAGCATGGATGACCGCTTTAAATCAATGTTT
GCATACACTGACTGTATACCACAGTTAATGAAGATGCTGTTTGAATGTTCAGATGAACGAATTGACTTGG
AACTCATTTCTTTCTGCATTAATCTTGCTGCTAACAAAAGAAATGTACAGCTTATCTGTGAAGGAAATGG
GCTGAAGATGCTCATGAAGAGGGCTCTGAAGTTTAAGGATCCATTGCTGATGAAAATGATTAGAAACATT
TCTCAGCATGATGGACCAACTAAAAATCTGTTTATTGATTATGTTGGGGACCTTGCAGCCCAGATCTCTA
ATGATGAAGAAGAGGAGTTTGTGATTGAATGTTTGGGAACTCTTGCAAACTTGACCATTCCAGACTTAGA
CTGGGAATTGGTTCTTAAAGAATATAAGTTGGTTCCATACCTCAAGGATAAACTAAAACCAGGTGCTGCA
GAAGATGATCTTGTTTTAGAAGTGGTTATAATGATTGGAACTGTATCCATGGATGACTCTTGTGCTGCAT
TGCTAGCCAAATCTGGCATAATCCCTGCACTCATTGAATTGCTAAATGCTCAACAAGAAGATGATGAATT
TGTGTGTCAGATAATTTATGTCTTCTACCAGATGGTTTTCCACCAAGCCACAAGAGACGTCATAATCAAG
GAAACACAGGCTCCAGCATATCTCATAGACCTAATGCATGATAAGAATAATGAAATCCGAAAGGTCTGTG
ATAATACATTAGATATTATAGCGGAATATGATGAAGAATGGGCTAAGAAAATTCAGAGTGAAAAGTTTCG
CTGGCATAACTCTCAGTGGCTGGAGATGGTAGAGAGTCGTCAGATGGATGAGAGTGAGCAGTACTTGTAT
GGTGATGATCGAATTGAGCCATACATTCATGAAGGAGATATTCTCGAAAGACCTGACCTTTTCTACAACT
CAGATGGATTAATTGCCTCTGAAGGAGCCATAAGTCCCGATTTCTTCAATGATTACCACCTTCAAAATGG
AGATGTTGTTGGGCAGCATTCATTTCCTGGCAGCACTTTTCATCCAAGGATTTCAAAGTGCTTTACAAAT
ACGCACTAATTAAGCCTCACAAACAGCCAGAGCCTTGGAATGGATGGCTTTGGCCAACCAGTTGGCATTC
TTGGACGCCCTGCCACAGCATATGGATTCCGCCCTGATGAACCTTACTACTATGGCTATGGATCTTGATA
A
