>Addgene plasmid #51413 | KAP3-FL | addgene partial sequence | sequence record 81144 | EGFP-C 5'-CATGGTCCTGCTGGAGTTCGTG-3'
GACGAGCTGTACAAGTACTCAGATCTCGAGATGCAAGGGGAGGACGCCAGATACCTCAAAAGGAAAGTTA
AAGGAGGGAATATAGATGTACATCCATCAGAAAAAGCACTCATTGTTCACTATGAAGTGGAAGCTACCAT
TCTTGGAGAAATGGGGGACCCCATGTTGGGAGAACGAAAAGAATGTCAAAAAATCATTCGACTTAAGAGT
CTCAATGCCAACACAGATATAACTTCCCTGGCAAGGAAGGTGGTTGAAGAATGTAAACTCATTCATCCTT
CAAAACTAAATGAGGTAGAACAGCTGTTGTACTATCTACAGAACCGCCGTGATTCATTGTCAGGAAAAGA
GAAAAAAGAAAAATCAAGCAAGCCTAAAGATCCACCTCCTTTTGAAGGAATGGAGATTGATGAAGTTGCT
AACATTAATGACATGGATGAATATATTGAGTTATTATATGAAGATATTCCTGACAAAGTTCGGGGTTCTG
CTTTGATCCTGCAGCTTGCTCGAAATCCTGATAACTTGGAAGAACTACTATTGAATGAAACTGCCCTTGG
TGCATTAGCAAGGGTCCTGAGAGAAGACTGGAAGCAAAGTGTCGAGTTAGCTACAAACATAATTTACATC
TTTTTTTGTTTCTCCAGCTTTTCTCAATTTCATGGACTTATTACTCACTATAAAATTGGAGCTCTGTGTA
TGAATATTATTGATCATGAGTTAAAAAGACATGAGCTTTGGCAAGAAGAACTCTCAAAGAAGAAGAAAGC
TGTTGATGAAGACCCTGAAAACCAAACCTTGAGAAAGGATTATGAAAAAACCTTTAAAAAGTACCAGGGG
CTTGTGGTAAAACAGGAACAGCTATTACGAGTTGCTCTTTATTTGCTTCTGAATCTTGCTGAGGATACTC
GTACCGAACTGAAAATGAGGAACAAGAACATAGTTCACATGTTGGTGAAAGCCCTTGATCGGGACAATTT
TGAGCTGCTAATTTTAGTTGTGTCATTCTTGAAGA
